>Addgene plasmid #143578 | TFORF2221 | addgene full sequence | sequence record 400396 | Addgene NGS Result
TTAATGTAGTCTTATGCAATACTCTTGTAGTCTTGCAACATGGTAACGATGAGTTAGCAACATGCCTTAC
AAGGAGAGAAAAAGCACCGTGCATGCCGATTGGTGGAAGTAAGGTGGTACGATCGTGCCTTATTAGGAAG
GCAACAGACGGGTCTGACATGGATTGGACGAACCACTGAATTGCCGCATTGCAGAGATATTGTATTTAAG
TGCCTAGCTCGATACATAAACGGGTCTCTCTGGTTAGACCAGATCTGAGCCTGGGAGCTCTCTGGCTAAC
TAGGGAACCCACTGCTTAAGCCTCAATAAAGCTTGCCTTGAGTGCTTCAAGTAGTGTGTGCCCGTCTGTT
GTGTGACTCTGGTAACTAGAGATCCCTCAGACCCTTTTAGTCAGTGTGGAAAATCTCTAGCAGTGGCGCC
CGAACAGGGACTTGAAAGCGAAAGGGAAACCAGAGGAGCTCTCTCGACGCAGGACTCGGCTTGCTGAAGC
GCGCACGGCAAGAGGCGAGGGGCGGCGACTGGTGAGTACGCCAAAAATTTTGACTAGCGGAGGCTAGAAG
GAGAGAGATGGGTGCGAGAGCGTCAGTATTAAGCGGGGGAGAATTAGATCGCGATGGGAAAAAATTCGGT
TAAGGCCAGGGGGAAAGAAAAAATATAAATTAAAACATATAGTATGGGCAAGCAGGGAGCTAGAACGATT
CGCAGTTAATCCTGGCCTGTTAGAAACATCAGAAGGCTGTAGACAAATACTGGGACAGCTACAACCATCC
CTTCAGACAGGATCAGAAGAACTTAGATCATTATATAATACAGTAGCAACCCTCTATTGTGTGCATCAAA
GGATAGAGATAAAAGACACCAAGGAAGCTTTAGACAAGATAGAGGAAGAGCAAAACAAAAGTAAGACCAC
CGCACAGCAAGCGGCCGCTGATCTTCAGACCTGGAGGAGGAGATATGAGGGACAATTGGAGAAGTGAATT
ATATAAATATAAAGTAGTAAAAATTGAACCATTAGGAGTAGCACCCACCAAGGCAAAGAGAAGAGTGGTG
CAGAGAGAAAAAAGAGCAGTGGGAATAGGAGCTTTGTTCCTTGGGTTCTTGGGAGCAGCAGGAAGCACTA
TGGGCGCAGCGTCAATGACGCTGACGGTACAGGCCAGACAATTATTGTCTGGTATAGTGCAGCAGCAGAA
CAATTTGCTGAGGGCTATTGAGGCGCAACAGCATCTGTTGCAACTCACAGTCTGGGGCATCAAGCAGCTC
CAGGCAAGAATCCTGGCTGTGGAAAGATACCTAAAGGATCAACAGCTCCTGGGGATTTGGGGTTGCTCTG
GAAAACTCATTTGCACCACTGCTGTGCCTTGGAATGCTAGTTGGAGTAATAAATCTCTGGAACAGATTTG
GAATCACACGACCTGGATGGAGTGGGACAGAGAAATTAACAATTACACAAGCTTAATACACTCCTTAATT
GAAGAATCGCAAAACCAGCAAGAAAAGAATGAACAAGAATTATTGGAATTAGATAAATGGGCAAGTTTGT
GGAATTGGTTTAACATAACAAATTGGCTGTGGTATATAAAATTATTCATAATGATAGTAGGAGGCTTGGT
AGGTTTAAGAATAGTTTTTGCTGTACTTTCTATAGTGAATAGAGTTAGGCAGGGATATTCACCATTATCG
TTTCAGACCCACCTCCCAACCCCGAGGGGACCCATGCATTGCATCTCAATTAGTCAGCAACCAGGTGTGG
AAAGTCCCCAGGCTCCCCAGCAGGCAGAAGTATGCAAAGCATGCGTCTCAATTAGTCAGCAACCATAGTC
CCGCCCCTAACTCCGCCCATCCCGCCCCTAACTCCGCCCAGTTCCGCCCATTCTCCGCCCCATGGCTGAC
TAATTTTTTTTATTTATGCAGAGGCCGAGGCCGCCTCGGCCTCTGAGCTATTCCAGAAGTAGTGAGGAGG
CTTTTTTGGAGGCCTAGGCTTTTGCAAAAAGCTTTCTAGAGGTACCACCGGAGCTTACCATGACCGAGTA
CAAGCCCACGGTGCGCCTCGCCACCCGCGACGACGTCCCCAGGGCCGTACGCACCCTCGCCGCCGCGTTC
GCCGACTACCCCGCCACGCGCCACACCGTCGATCCGGACCGCCACATCGAGCGGGTCACCGAGCTGCAAG
AACTCTTCCTCACGCGCGTCGGGCTCGACATCGGCAAGGTGTGGGTCGCGGACGACGGCGCCGCCGTGGC
GGTCTGGACCACGCCGGAGAGCGTCGAAGCGGGGGCGGTGTTCGCCGAGATCGGCCCGCGCATGGCCGAG
TTGAGCGGTTCCCGGCTGGCCGCGCAGCAACAGATGGAAGGCCTCCTGGCGCCGCACCGGCCCAAGGAGC
CCGCGTGGTTCCTGGCCACCGTCGGCGTCTCGCCCGACCACCAGGGCAAGGGTCTGGGCAGCGCCGTCGT
GCTCCCCGGAGTGGAGGCGGCCGAGCGCGCCGGGGTGCCCGCCTTCCTGGAGACCTCCGCGCCCCGCAAC
CTCCCCTTCTACGAGCGGCTCGGCTTCACCGTCACCGCCGACGTCGAGGTGCCCGAAGGACCGCGCACCT
GGTGCATGACCCGCAAGCCCGGTGCCAGTTAACGAATTCTAGATCTTGAGACAAATGGCAGTATTCATCC
ACAATTTTAAAAGAAAAGGGGGGATTGGGGGGTACAGTGCAGGGGAAAGAATAGTAGACATAATAGCAAC
AGACATACAAACTAAAGAATTACAAAAACAAATTACAAAAATTCAAAATTTTCGGGTTTATTACAGGGAC
AGCAGAGATCCACTTTGGCGCCGGCTCGAGGCCTGCAGGTGCAAAGATGGATAAAGTTTTAAACAGAGAG
GAATCTTTGCAGCTAATGGACCTTCTAGGTCTTGAAAGGAGTGGGAATTGGCTCCGGTGCCCGTCAGTGG
GCAGAGCGCACATCGCCCACAGTCCCCGAGAAGTTGGGGGGAGGGGTCGGCAATTGAACCGGTGCCTAGA
GAAGGTGGCGCGGGGTAAACTGGGAAAGTGATGTCGTGTACTGGCTCCGCCTTTTTCCCGAGGGTGGGGG
AGAACCGTATATAAGTGCAGTAGTCGCCGTGAACGTTCTTTTTCGCAACGGGTTTGCCGCCAGAACACAG
GTAAGTGCCGTGTGTGGTTCCCGCGGGCCTGGCCTCTTTACGGGTTATGGCCCTTGCGTGCCTTGAATTA
CTTCCACCTGGCTGCAGTACGTGATTCTTGATCCCGAGCTTCGGGTTGGAAGTGGGTGGGAGAGTTCGAG
GCCTTGCGCTTAAGGAGCCCCTTCGCCTCGTGCTTGAGTTGAGGCCTGGCCTGGGCGCTGGGGCCGCCGC
GTGCGAATCTGGTGGCACCTTCGCGCCTGTCTCGCTGCTTTCGATAAGTCTCTAGCCATTTAAAATTTTT
GATGACCTGCTGCGACGCTTTTTTTCTGGCAAGATAGTCTTGTAAATGCGGGCCAAGATCTGCACACTGG
TATTTCGGTTTTTGGGGCCGCGGGCGGCGACGGGGCCCGTGCGTCCCAGCGCACATGTTCGGCGAGGCGG
GGCCTGCGAGCGCGGCCACCGAGAATCGGACGGGGGTAGTCTCAAGCTGGCCGGCCTGCTCTGGTGCCTG
GCCTCGCGCCGCCGTGTATCGCCCCGCCCTGGGCGGCAAGGCTGGCCCGGTCGGCACCAGTTGCGTGAGC
GGAAAGATGGCCGCTTCCCGGCCCTGCTGCAGGGAGCTCAAAATGGAGGACGCGGCGCTCGGGAGAGCGG
GCGGGTGAGTCACCCACACAAAGGAAAAGGGCCTTTCCGTCCTCAGCCGTCGCTTCATGTGACTCCACGG
AGTACCGGGCGCCGTCCAGGCACCTCGATTAGTTCTCGAGCTTTTGGAGTACGTCGTCTTTAGGTTGGGG
GGAGGGGTTTTATGCGATGGAGTTTCCCCACACTGAGTGGGTGGAGACTGAAGTTAGGCCAGCTTGGCAC
TTGATGTAATTCTCCTTGGAATTTGCCCTTTTTGAGTTTGGATCTTGGTTCATTCTCAAGCCTCAGACAG
TGGTTCAAAGTTTTTTTCTTCCATTTCAGGTGTCGTGAGGCTAGCACCGCCACCATGGATCCCGGGCAGC
AGCCGCCGCCTCAACCGGCCCCCCAGGGCCAAGGGCAGCCGCCTTCGCAGCCCCCGCAGGGGCAGGGCCC
GCCGTCCGGACCCGGGCAACCGGCACCCGCGGCGACCCAGGCGGCGCCGCAGGCACCCCCCGCCGGGCAT
CAGATCGTGCACGTCCGCGGGGACTCGGAGACCGACCTGGAGGCGCTCTTCAACGCCGTCATGAACCCCA
AGACGGCCAACGTGCCCCAGACCGTGCCCATGAGGCTCCGGAAGCTGCCCGACTCCTTCTTCAAGCCGCC
GGAGCCCAAATCCCACTCCCGACAGGCCAGTACTGATGCAGGCACTGCAGGAGCCCTGACTCCACAGCAT
GTTCGAGCTCATTCCTCTCCAGCTTCTCTGCAGTTGGGAGCTGTTTCTCCTGGGACACTGACCCCCACTG
GAGTAGTCTCTGGCCCAGCAGCTACACCCACAGCTCAGCATCTTCGACAGTCTTCTTTTGAGATACCTGA
TGATGTACCTCTGCCAGCAGGTTGGGAGATGGCAAAGACATCTTCTGGTCAGAGATACTTCTTAAATCAC
ATCGATCAGACAACAACATGGCAGGACCCCAGGAAGGCCATGCTGTCCCAGATGAACGTCACAGCCCCCA
CCAGTCCACCAGTGCAGCAGAATATGATGAACTCGGCTTCAGGTCCTCTTCCTGATGGATGGGAACAAGC
CATGACTCAGGATGGAGAAATTTACTATATAAACCATAAGAACAAGACCACCTCTTGGCTAGACCCAAGG
CTTGACCCTCGTTTTGCCATGAACCAGAGAATCAGTCAGAGTGCTCCAGTGAAACAGCCACCACCCCTGG
CTCCCCAGAGCCCACAGGGAGGCGTCATGGGTGGCAGCAACTCCAACCAGCAGCAACAGATGCGACTGCA
GCAACTGCAGATGGAGAAGGAGAGGCTGCGGCTGAAACAGCAAGAACTGCTTCGGCAGGTGAGGCCACAG
GCAATGCGGAATATCAATCCCAGCACAGCAAATTCTCCAAAATGTCAGGAGTTAGCCCTGCGTAGCCAGT
TACCAACACTGGAGCAGGATGGTGGGACTCAAAATCCAGTGTCTTCTCCCGGGATGTCTCAGGAATTGAG
AACAATGACGACCAATAGCTCAGATCCTTTCCTTAACAGTGGCACCTATCACTCTCGAGATGAGAGTACA
GACAGTGGACTAAGCATGAGCAGCTACAGTGTCCCTCGAACCCCAGATGACTTCCTGAACAGTGTGGATG
AGATGGATACAGGTGATACTATCAACCAAAGCACCCTGCCCTCACAGCAGAACCGTTTCCCAGACTACCT
TGAAGCCATTCCTGGGACAAATGTGGACCTTGGAACACTGGAAGGAGATGGAATGAACATAGAAGGAGAG
GAGCTGATGCCAAGTCTGCAGGAAGCTTTGAGTTCTGACATCCTTAATGACATGGAGTCTGTTTTGGCTG
CCACCAAGCTAGATAAAGAAAGCTTTCTTACATGGTTATAGTAATGAACTAGTCCGTAACTTGAAAGTAT
TTCGATTTCTTGGCTTTATATATCTTGTGGAAAGGACGATACGGACGGTTGTCCAACCTTTAGACGCGTT
AAGTCGACAATCAACCTCTGGATTACAAAATTTGTGAAAGATTGACTGGTATTCTTAACTATGTTGCTCC
TTTTACGCTATGTGGATACGCTGCTTTAATGCCTTTGTATCATGCTATTGCTTCCCGTATGGCTTTCATT
TTCTCCTCCTTGTATAAATCCTGGTTGCTGTCTCTTTATGAGGAGTTGTGGCCCGTTGTCAGGCAACGTG
GCGTGGTGTGCACTGTGTTTGCTGACGCAACCCCCACTGGTTGGGGCATTGCCACCACCTGTCAGCTCCT
TTCCGGGACTTTCGCTTTCCCCCTCCCTATTGCCACGGCGGAACTCATCGCCGCCTGCCTTGCCCGCTGC
TGGACAGGGGCTCGGCTGTTGGGCACTGACAATTCCGTGGTGTTGTCGGGGAAATCATCGTCCTTTCCTT
GGCTGCTCGCCTGTGTTGCCACCTGGATTCTGCGCGGGACGTCCTTCTGCTACGTCCCTTCGGCCCTCAA
TCCAGCGGACCTTCCTTCCCGCGGCCTGCTGCCGGCTCTGCGGCCTCTTCCGCGTCTTCGCCTTCGCCCT
CAGACGAGTCGGATCTCCCTTTGGGCCGCCTCCCCGCGTCGACTTTAAGACCAATGACTTACAAGGCAGC
TGTAGATCTTAGCCACTTTTTAAAAGAAAAGGGGGGACTGGAAGGGCTAATTCACTCCCAACGAAGACAA
GATCTGCTTTTTGCTTGTACTGGGTCTCTCTGGTTAGACCAGATCTGAGCCTGGGAGCTCTCTGGCTAAC
TAGGGAACCCACTGCTTAAGCCTCAATAAAGCTTGCCTTGAGTGCTTCAAGTAGTGTGTGCCCGTCTGTT
GTGTGACTCTGGTAACTAGAGATCCCTCAGACCCTTTTAGTCAGTGTGGAAAATCTCTAGCAGTACGTAT
AGTAGTTCATGTCATCTTATTATTCAGTATTTATAACTTGCAAAGAAATGAATATCAGAGAGTGAGAGGA
ACTTGTTTATTGCAGCTTATAATGGTTACAAATAAAGCAATAGCATCACAAATTTCACAAATAAAGCATT
TTTTTCACTGCATTCTAGTTGTGGTTTGTCCAAACTCATCAATGTATCTTATCATGTCTGGCTCTAGCTA
TCCCGCCCCTAACTCCGCCCATCCCGCCCCTAACTCCGCCCAGTTCCGCCCATTCTCCGCCCCATGGCTG
ACTAATTTTTTTTATTTATGCAGAGGCCGAGGCCGCCTCGGCCTCTGAGCTATTCCAGAAGTAGTGAGGA
GGCTTTTTTGGAGGCCTAGGGACGTACCCAATTCGCCCTATAGTGAGTCGTATTACGCGCGCTCACTGGC
CGTCGTTTTACAACGTCGTGACTGGGAAAACCCTGGCGTTACCCAACTTAATCGCCTTGCAGCACATCCC
CCTTTCGCCAGCTGGCGTAATAGCGAAGAGGCCCGCACCGATCGCCCTTCCCAACAGTTGCGCAGCCTGA
ATGGCGAATGGG
[124 nt withheld, positions 7223-7346]
C
[91 nt withheld, positions 7348-7438]
A
[49 nt withheld, positions 7440-7488]
CCTTTGACGTTGGAGTCCACGTTCTTT
[37 nt withheld, positions 7516-7552]
ACCCTATCTCGGTCTATTCTTTTGATTTATAAGGGATTTTGCCGATTTCGGCCTATTGGTTAAAAAATGA
GCTGATTTAACAAAAATTTAACGCGAATTTTAACAAAATATTAACGCTTACAATTTAGGTGGCACTTTTC
GGGGAAATGTGCGCGGAACCCCTATTTGTTTATTTTTCTAAATACATTCAAATATGTATCCGCTCATGAG
ACAATAACCCTGATAAATGCTTCAATAATATTGAAAAAGGAAGAGTATGAGTATTCAACATTTCCGTGTC
GCCCTTATTCCCTTTTTTGCGGCATTTTGCCTTCCTGTTTTTGCTCACCCAGAAACGCTGGTGAAAGTAA
AAGATGCTGAAGATCAGTTGGGTGCACGAGTGGGTTACATCGAACTGGATCTCAACAGCGGTAAGATCCT
TGAGAGTTTTCGCCCCGAAGAACGTTTTCCAATGATGAGCACTTTTAAAGTTCTGCTATGTGGCGCGGTA
TTATCCCGTATTGACGCCGGGCAAGAGCAACTCGGTCGCCGCATACACTATTCTCAGAATGACTTGGTTG
AGTACTCACCAGTCACAGAAAAGCATCTTACGGATGGCATGACAGTAAGAGAATTATGCAGTGCTGCCAT
AACCATGAGTGATAACACTGCGGCCAACTTACTTCTGACAACGATCGGAGGACCGAAGGAGCTAACCGCT
TTTTTGCACAACATGGGGGATCATGTAACTCGCCTTGATCGTTGGGAACCGGAGCTGAATGAAGCCATAC
CAAACGACGAGCGTGACACCACGATGCCTGTAGCAATGGCAACAACGTTGCGCAAACTATTAACTGGCGA
ACTACTTACTCTAGCTTCCCGGCAACAATTAATAGACTGGATGGAGGCGGATAAAGTTGCAGGACCACTT
CTGCGCTCGGCCCTTCCGGCTGGCTGGTTTATTGCTGATAAATCTGGAGCCGGTGAGCGTGGGTCTCGCG
GTATCATTGCAGCACTGGGGCCAGATGGTAAGCCCTCCCGTATCGTAGTTATCTACACGACGGGGAGTCA
GGCAACTATGGATGAACGAAATAGACAGATCGCTGAGATAGGTGCCTCACTGATTAAGCATTGGTAACTG
TCAGACCAAGTTTACTCATATATACTTTAGATTGATTTAAAACTTCATTTTTAATTTAAAAGGATCTAGG
TGAAGATCCTTTTTGATAATCTCATGACCAAAATCCCTTAACGTGAGTTTTCGTTCCACTGAGCGTCAGA
CCCCGTAGAAAAGATCAAAGGATCTTCTTGAGATCCTTTTTTTCTGCGCGTAATCTGCTGCTTGCAAACA
AAAAAACCACCGCTACCAGCGGTGGTTTGTTTGCCGGATCAAGAGCTACCAACTCTTTTTCCGAAGGTAA
CTGGCTTCAGCAGAGCGCAGATACCAAATACTGTTCTTCTAGTGTAGCCGTAGTTAGGCCACCACTTCAA
GAACTCTGTAGCACCGCCTACATACCTCGCTCTGCTAATCCTGTTACCAGTGGCTGCTGCCAGTGGCGAT
AAGTCGTGTCTTACCGGGTTGGACTCAAGACGATAGTTACCGGATAAGGCGCAGCGGTCGGGCTGAACGG
GGGGTTCGTGCACACAGCCCAGCTTGGAGCGAACGACCTACACCGAACTGAGATACCTACAGCGTGAGCT
ATGAGAAAGCGCCACGCTTCCCGAAGGGAGAAAGGCGGACAGGTATCCGGTAAGCGGCAGGGTCGGAACA
GGAGAGCGCACGAGGGAGCTTCCAGGGGGAAACGCCTGGTATCTTTATAGTCCTGTCGGGTTTCGCCACC
TCTGACTTGAGCGTCGATTTTTGTGATGCTCGTCAGGGGGGCGGAGCCTATGGAAAAACGCCAGCAACGC
GGCCTTTTTACGGTTCCTGGCCTTTTGCTGGCCTTTTGCTCACATGTTCTTTCCTGCGTTATCCCCTGAT
TCTGTGGATAACCGTATTACCGCCTTTGAGTGAGCTGATACCGCTCGCCGCAGCCGAACGACCGAGCGCA
GCGAGTCAGTGAGCGAGGAAGCGGAAGAGCGCCCAATACGCAAACCGCCTCTCCCCGCGCGTTGGCCGAT
TCATTAATGCAGCTGGCACGACAGGTTTCCCGACTGGAAAGCGGGCAGTGAGCGCAACGCAATTAATGTG
AGTTAGCTCACTCATTAGGCACCCCAGGCTTTACACTTTATGCTTCCGGCTCGTATGTTGTGTGGAATTG
TGAGCGGATAACAATTTCACACAGGAAACAGCTATGACCATGATTACGCCAAGCGCGCAATTAACCCTCA
CTAAAGGGAACAAAAGCTGGAGCTGCAAGC
Features (pLannotate 1.2.2; 31 found; start..end, strand, type, name):
      5..231     +  promoter       RSV promoter: Rous sarcoma virus enhancer/promoter
    232..412     +  LTR            5' LTR (truncated): truncated 5' long terminal repeat (LTR) from HIV-1
    459..584     +  misc_feature   HIV-1 Ψ: packaging signal of human immunodeficiency virus type 1
    568..931     +  CDS            HIV-1 gag (fragment): gag protein from human immunodeficiency virus 1; gag
   1077..1310    +  misc_feature   RRE: The Rev response element (RRE) of HIV-1 allows for Rev-dependent mRNA export from the nucleus to the cytoplasm.
   1687..1713    +  CDS            Rev (fragment): human immunodeficiency virus 1 (HIV-1) Rev protein; rev; enhances nuclear export of unspliced and incompletely spliced viral mRNAs
   1720..1743    +  promoter       SV40 promoter (fragment): SV40 early promoter
   1744..1815    +  promoter       SV40 promoter (fragment): SV40 enhancer and early promoter
   1839..1974    +  rep_origin     SV40 ori: SV40 origin of replication
   2020..2616    +  CDS            PuroR (fragment): puromycin N-acetyltransferase; pac from Streptomyces; confers resistance to puromycin
   2665..2782    +  misc_feature   cPPT/CTS: central polypurine tract and central termination sequence of HIV-1
   2847..2913    +  CDS            small t antigen (fragment): SV40 (simian virus 40) small t antigen
   2920..4098    +  promoter       EF-1α promoter: strong constitutive promoter for human elongation factor EF-1α
   4115..5638    +  CDS            YAP1: YAP1_HUMAN - Also known as YAP65. Experimental evidence at protein level: Swiss-Prot protein existence level 1. [Isoform 3]: Activates the C-terminal fragment (CTF) of ERBB4 (isoform 3). From Homo sapiens (Human).
   5654..5707    +  promoter       U6 promoter (fragment): RNA polymerase III promoter for human U6 snRNA
   5749..6337    +  misc_feature   WPRE: woodchuck hepatitis virus posttranscriptional regulatory element
   6388..6407    +  misc_feature   cPPT/CTS (fragment): central polypurine tract and central termination sequence of HIV-1
   6409..6642    +  LTR            3' LTR (ΔU3): self-inactivating 3' long terminal repeat (LTR) from HIV-1
   6720..6841    +  polyA_signal   SV40 poly(A) signal: SV40 polyadenylation signal
   6881..7016    +  rep_origin     SV40 ori: SV40 origin of replication
   7037..7055    -  promoter       T7 promoter: promoter for bacteriophage T7 RNA polymerase
   7063..7218    +  CDS            lacZα (fragment): LacZα fragment of β-galactosidase; lacZ fragment
   7223..7651    +  rep_origin     f1 ori (sequence partly withheld): f1 bacteriophage origin of replication; arrow indicates direction of (+) strand synthesis
   7704..7808    +  promoter       AmpR promoter: bla
   7809..8669    +  CDS            AmpR: β-lactamase; bla; confers resistance to ampicillin, carbenicillin, and related antibiotics
   8840..9428    +  rep_origin     ori: high-copy-number ColE1/pMB1/pBR322/pUC origin of replication
   9611..9703    +  CDS            lacI (fragment): lac repressor; lacI; The lac repressor binds to the lac operator to inhibit transcription in E. coli. This inhibition can be relieved by adding lactose or isopropyl-β-D-thiogalactopyranoside (IPTG).
   9716..9737    +  protein_bind   CAP binding site: CAP binding activates transcription in the presence of cAMP. E. coli catabolite activator protein
   9752..9782    +  promoter       lac promoter: promoter for the E. coli lac operon
   9790..9806    +  protein_bind   lac operator: The lac repressor binds to the lac operator to inhibit transcription in E. coli. This inhibition can be relieved by adding lactose or isopropyl-β-D-thiogalactopyranoside (IPTG). lac repressor encoded by lacI
   9851..9869    +  promoter       T3 promoter: promoter for bacteriophage T3 RNA polymerase
