[The description below was written by a language model from this plasmid's Addgene catalogue record and pLannotate feature annotations shown in this document.]
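Description:
TFORF2221 is a third-generation-style, self-inactivating lentiviral expression plasmid built on the pLX_TRC317 backbone and carrying the human YAP1 open reading frame. It belongs to a barcoded transcription factor ORF collection. In bacteria it replicates from a high-copy ColE1/pUC-type origin and is selected with ampicillin through the bla gene. An f1 origin and remnants of a lac/T7/T3 cloning region are also present in the backbone. The depositor notes that the plasmid can recombine, as is common for LTR-containing vectors, and that the ORF portion was made by gene synthesis.

The viral genome is transcribed from an RSV promoter fused to a truncated HIV-1 5' LTR. It includes the Ψ packaging signal with a gag fragment, the Rev response element for nuclear export of the full-length RNA, a cPPT/CTS, and a ΔU3 3' LTR that inactivates LTR promoter activity after integration. An SV40 polyadenylation signal follows the 3' LTR.

Two expression units lie between the LTRs. An SV40 early promoter drives puromycin N-acetyltransferase for selection of transduced mammalian cells. A full-length EF-1α promoter drives YAP1, which is annotated as matching the human protein (about 1.5 kb of coding sequence within a 1.6 kb insert). WPRE follows the ORF to enhance transcript stability and expression.

The record states that each ORF in the collection is paired with a unique 24-bp barcode, but the barcode is not annotated in the feature table. It may lie in the short region between the ORF and WPRE, where only a small U6-like fragment was detected. The construct is intended for constitutive YAP1 overexpression, either alone or in pooled screens such as directed-differentiation studies, where barcode sequencing identifies the ORF delivered to each cell.
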