Addgene plasmid #143578: TFORF2221
Purpose: Lentiviral vector for overexpressing transcription factor ORFs with unique 24-bp barcodes. Barcodes facilitate identification of transcription factors in pooled screens.
Depositing lab: Feng Zhang. Depositing organization: Broad Institute. Publication: A transcription factor atlas of directed differentiation. Joung J, Ma S, Tay T, Geiger-Schuller KR, Kirchgatterer PC, Verdine VK, Guo B, Arias-Garcia MA, Allen WE, Singh A, Kuksenko O, Abudayyeh OO, Gootenberg JS, Fu Z, Macrae RK, Buenrostro JD, Regev A, Zhang F. Cell. 2023 Jan 5;186(1):209-229.e26. doi: 10.1016/j.cell.2022.11.026. PubMed 36608654.
Backbone
  Vector backbone: pLX_TRC317
  Backbone manufacturer: Broad Institute Genetic Perturbation Platform
  Backbone size w/o insert (bp): 8264
  Vector type: Mammalian Expression, Lentiviral
  Selectable markers: Puromycin
Growth in bacteria
  Bacterial resistance: Ampicillin, 100 μg/mL
  Growth temperature: 37°C
  Growth strain: NEB Stable
  Copy number: High Copy
Gene/Insert
  Gene/Insert name: YAP1
  Species: H. sapiens (human)
  Insert size (bp): 1628
  Entrez Gene: YAP1 (a.k.a. COB1, YAP, YAP-1, YAP2, YAP65, YKI)
  Promoter: EF1a
  Cloning method: Unknown
  Sequencing primers: 5′ GGGTGGAGACTGAAGTTAGGCCAG; 3′ CACATAGCGTAAAAGGAGCAACATAG
Terms and licenses: Academic/Nonprofit Terms; Industry Terms: Not Available to Industry
Depositor comments: NM_001282101,ENST00000615667 . The transcription factor ORF portion of this plasmid was synthesized by Genewiz. Please test multiple small colonies in case of plasmid recombination. To make this collection available in a timely manner, a portion of this collection was not fully sequenced by Addgene. If an Addgene verified full plasmid sequence is not available, please contact us prior to placing an order to request the full sequence.
How to cite: TFORF2221 was a gift from Feng Zhang (Addgene plasmid # 143578 ; http://n2t.net/addgene:143578 ; RRID:Addgene_143578)
