>Addgene plasmid #143578 | TFORF2221 | depositor partial sequence | sequence record 282864 | Insert
ACCGCCACCATGGATCCCGGGCAGCAGCCGCCGCCTCAACCGGCCCCCCAGGGCCAAGGGCAGCCGCCTT
CGCAGCCCCCGCAGGGGCAGGGCCCGCCGTCCGGACCCGGGCAACCGGCACCCGCGGCGACCCAGGCGGC
GCCGCAGGCACCCCCCGCCGGGCATCAGATCGTGCACGTCCGCGGGGACTCGGAGACCGACCTGGAGGCG
CTCTTCAACGCCGTCATGAACCCCAAGACGGCCAACGTGCCCCAGACCGTGCCCATGAGGCTCCGGAAGC
TGCCCGACTCCTTCTTCAAGCCGCCGGAGCCCAAATCCCACTCCCGACAGGCCAGTACTGATGCAGGCAC
TGCAGGAGCCCTGACTCCACAGCATGTTCGAGCTCATTCCTCTCCAGCTTCTCTGCAGTTGGGAGCTGTT
TCTCCTGGGACACTGACCCCCACTGGAGTAGTCTCTGGCCCAGCAGCTACACCCACAGCTCAGCATCTTC
GACAGTCTTCTTTTGAGATACCTGATGATGTACCTCTGCCAGCAGGTTGGGAGATGGCAAAGACATCTTC
TGGTCAGAGATACTTCTTAAATCACATCGATCAGACAACAACATGGCAGGACCCCAGGAAGGCCATGCTG
TCCCAGATGAACGTCACAGCCCCCACCAGTCCACCAGTGCAGCAGAATATGATGAACTCGGCTTCAGGTC
CTCTTCCTGATGGATGGGAACAAGCCATGACTCAGGATGGAGAAATTTACTATATAAACCATAAGAACAA
GACCACCTCTTGGCTAGACCCAAGGCTTGACCCTCGTTTTGCCATGAACCAGAGAATCAGTCAGAGTGCT
CCAGTGAAACAGCCACCACCCCTGGCTCCCCAGAGCCCACAGGGAGGCGTCATGGGTGGCAGCAACTCCA
ACCAGCAGCAACAGATGCGACTGCAGCAACTGCAGATGGAGAAGGAGAGGCTGCGGCTGAAACAGCAAGA
ACTGCTTCGGCAGGTGAGGCCACAGGCAATGCGGAATATCAATCCCAGCACAGCAAATTCTCCAAAATGT
CAGGAGTTAGCCCTGCGTAGCCAGTTACCAACACTGGAGCAGGATGGTGGGACTCAAAATCCAGTGTCTT
CTCCCGGGATGTCTCAGGAATTGAGAACAATGACGACCAATAGCTCAGATCCTTTCCTTAACAGTGGCAC
CTATCACTCTCGAGATGAGAGTACAGACAGTGGACTAAGCATGAGCAGCTACAGTGTCCCTCGAACCCCA
GATGACTTCCTGAACAGTGTGGATGAGATGGATACAGGTGATACTATCAACCAAAGCACCCTGCCCTCAC
AGCAGAACCGTTTCCCAGACTACCTTGAAGCCATTCCTGGGACAAATGTGGACCTTGGAACACTGGAAGG
AGATGGAATGAACATAGAAGGAGAGGAGCTGATGCCAAGTCTGCAGGAAGCTTTGAGTTCTGACATCCTT
AATGACATGGAGTCTGTTTTGGCTGCCACCAAGCTAGATAAAGAAAGCTTTCTTACATGGTTATAGTAAT
GAACTAGTCCGTAACTTGAAAGTATTTCGATTTCTTGGCTTTATATATCTTGTGGAAAGGACGATACGGA
CGGTTGTCCAACCTTTAG
