>Addgene plasmid #143578 | TFORF2221 | depositor partial sequence | sequence record 282865 | Barcode
TACGGACGGTTGTCCAACCTTTAG
